Addgene plasmid #85038: pK037.CAG-FRT-stop-FRT-RFP-ires-tTA-WPRE (Supernova)
Purpose: For Flpe/FRT-based Supernova-RFP, pK037 should be used with pK036.
Depositing lab: Takuji Iwasato. Depositing organization: National Institute of Genetics. Publication: Supernova: A Versatile Vector System for Single-Cell Labeling and Gene Function Studies in vivo. Luo W, Mizuno H, Iwata R, Nakazawa S, Yasuda K, Itohara S, Iwasato T. Sci Rep. 2016 Oct 24;6:35747. doi: 10.1038/srep35747. PubMed 27775045.
Backbone
  Vector backbone: pK029.CAG-loxP-stop-loxP-RFP-ires-tTA-WPRE (Supernova)
  Backbone size w/o insert (bp): 8839
  Total vector size (bp): 10266
  Vector type: Mammalian Expression
  Selectable markers: Neomycin (select with G418)
Growth in bacteria
  Bacterial resistance: Ampicillin, 100 μg/mL
  Growth temperature: 37°C
  Growth strain: DH5alpha
  Copy number: Unknown
Gene/Insert
  Gene/Insert name: FRT-stop-FRT
  Species: S. cerevisiae (budding yeast); SV40
  Insert size (bp): 1427
  Cloning method: Restriction Enzyme; 5′ cloning site EcoRI (not destroyed); 3′ cloning site SalI (not destroyed)
  Sequencing primers: 5′ GCTAACCATGTTCATGCCTTCTTCTTTTTC
Terms and licenses: Academic/Nonprofit Terms; Industry Terms: Not Available to Industry
Depositor comments: Backbone plasmid (pK029) is available in Addgene. Please note that the Addgene verified sequence differs from the depositor's sequence but should not affect plasmid function.
How to cite: pK037.CAG-FRT-stop-FRT-RFP-ires-tTA-WPRE (Supernova) was a gift from Takuji Iwasato (Addgene plasmid # 85038 ; http://n2t.net/addgene:85038 ; RRID:Addgene_85038)
