[The description below was written by a language model from this plasmid's Addgene catalogue record and pLannotate feature annotations shown in this document.]
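Description:
pK037.CAG-FRT-stop-FRT-RFP-ires-tTA-WPRE is a mammalian expression plasmid of about 10.3 kb from the Supernova single-cell labeling system. It was derived from the loxP-based pK029 by replacing the floxed stop with a 1.4 kb FRT-stop-FRT cassette cloned between EcoRI and SalI. It is propagated in E. coli through a high-copy ColE1/pUC origin with ampicillin selection. It also carries an f1 origin and an SV40 promoter-driven NeoR/KanR cassette with an HSV TK poly(A) signal, which allows G418 selection in mammalian cells.

The payload is driven by the CAG promoter (CMV enhancer, chicken β-actin promoter and chimeric intron). Directly downstream, two same-orientation minimal FRT sites flank a transcriptional stop built from yeast-derived filler sequence plus SV40 small t intron and SV40 poly(A) sequences. This stop blocks expression of the downstream bicistronic unit until Flp recombinase excises it. After excision, CAG transcribes TurboRFP followed by an EMCV IRES and a tetracycline-controlled transactivator. The automated annotation labels this transactivator as an rtTA3 fragment with a VP16-derived activation domain, but the construct name designates it tTA. A WPRE and a rabbit β-globin poly(A) signal complete the transcript.

The record states that pK037 is meant to be used with the partner plasmid pK036 for Flpe/FRT-based Supernova-RFP labeling, but it does not describe pK036. The presence of tTA suggests feedback onto a Tet-responsive element in that partner, consistent with the system's stated use for single-cell labeling and gene function studies in vivo. The repository-verified sequence differs slightly from the depositor's (a 13 nt length difference, and the β-actin promoter is not annotated in the repository-verified sequence). The depositor comments say this should not affect function.
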