Features (pLannotate 1.2.2; 29 found; start..end, strand, type, name):
     10..389     +  enhancer       CMV enhancer: human cytomegalovirus immediate early enhancer
    392..667     +  promoter       chicken β-actin promoter: No description available
    668..1676    +  intron         chimeric intron: chimera between introns from chicken β-actin and rabbit β-globin
   1733..1766    -  protein_bind   FRT (minimal): supports FLP-mediated excision but not integration (Turan and Bode, 2011) FLP recombinase from the Saccharomyces cerevisiae 2μ plasmid
   1778..2116    -  CDS            DED1 (fragment): DED1_YEAST - Also known as SPP81. Experimental evidence at protein level: Swiss-Prot protein existence level 1. ATP-binding RNA helicase involved in translation initiation. Remodels RNA in response to ADP and ATP concentrations by facilitating disruption, but also formation of RNA duplexes. Has weak ATP-dependent affinity for dsRNA, but strong ATP-dependent affinity for ssRNA. Acts as a virus host factor involved in the replication of the MBV and the L-A viruses by promoting the negative-strand RNA synthesis. May be involved in recognition of the preinitiation complex and DNA binding of the RN
   2112..2222    -  CDS            YO201_YEAST (fragment): Protein uncertain: Swiss-Prot protein existence level 5. From Saccharomyces cerevisiae (strain ATCC 204508 / S288c) (Baker's yeast).
   2224..2298    +  CDS            small t antigen (fragment): SV40 (simian virus 40) small t antigen
   2300..2365    +  intron         small t intron: SV40 (simian virus 40) small t antigen intron
   2495..2515    +  CDS            SV40 NLS: nuclear localization signal of SV40 (simian virus 40) large T antigen
   2834..2917    +  CDS            large T antigen (fragment): large T antigen from SV40 (simian virus 40)
   2940..3074    +  polyA_signal   SV40 poly(A) signal: SV40 polyadenylation signal
   3116..3149    -  protein_bind   FRT (minimal): supports FLP-mediated excision but not integration (Turan and Bode, 2011) FLP recombinase from the Saccharomyces cerevisiae 2μ plasmid
   3152..3184    +  misc_feature   MCS (fragment): multiple cloning site
   3192..3887    +  CDS            TurboRFP: red fluorescent protein from Entacmaea quadricolor mammalian codon-optimized
   3918..4486    +  misc_feature   IRES: internal ribosome entry site (IRES) of the encephalomyocarditis virus (EMCV)
   4484..5181    +  CDS            rtTA3 (fragment): reverse tetracycline transactivator 3 activates expression from Tet-responsive promoters in the presence of doxycycline
   5111..5221    +  CDS            VP48: 3 tandem repeats of the minimal activation domain of herpes simplex virus VP16 (Cheng et al., 2013)
   5266..5852    +  misc_feature   WPRE: woodchuck hepatitis virus posttranscriptional regulatory element
   5940..5995    +  polyA_signal   β-globin poly(A) signal: rabbit β-globin polyadenylation signal (Gil and Proudfoot, 1987)
   6378..6966    -  rep_origin     ori: high-copy-number ColE1/pMB1/pBR322/pUC origin of replication
   7188..7204    +  polyA_signal   bGH poly(A) signal (fragment): bovine growth hormone polyadenylation signal
   7295..7342    -  polyA_signal   HSV TK poly(A) signal: herpes simplex virus thymidine kinase polyadenylation signal (Cole and Stacy, 1985)
   7401..7553    -  CDS            ble (fragment): BLE_KLEPN - Experimental evidence at protein level: Swiss-Prot protein existence level 1. Binding protein with a strong affinity to the bleomycin family of antibiotics. Binds to CL990; an antimitotic-antibiotic compound. From Klebsiella pneumoniae.
   7574..8362    -  CDS            NeoR/KanR: aminoglycoside phosphotransferase confers resistance to neomycin, kanamycin, and G418 (Geneticin®)
   8397..8757    -  promoter       SV40 promoter: SV40 enhancer and early promoter
   8759..8776    -  promoter       AmpR promoter (fragment): bla
   8817..9677    -  CDS            AmpR: β-lactamase; bla; confers resistance to ampicillin, carbenicillin, and related antibiotics
   9678..9782    -  promoter       AmpR promoter: bla
   9809..10237   +  rep_origin     f1 ori (sequence partly withheld): f1 bacteriophage origin of replication; arrow indicates direction of (+) strand synthesis
>Addgene plasmid #85038 | pK037.CAG-FRT-stop-FRT-RFP-ires-tTA-WPRE (Supernova) | depositor full sequence | sequence record 167304 | pK037.CAG-FRT-stop-FRT-RFP-ires-tTA-WPRE (Supernova) sequence 10266 bps
GCGCGCGTTGACATTGATTATTGACTAGTTATTAATAGTAATCAATTACGGGGTCATTAGTTCATAGCCC
ATATATGGAGTTCCGCGTTACATAACTTACGGTAAATGGCCCGCCTGGCTGACCGCCCAACGACCCCCGC
CCATTGACGTCAATAATGACGTATGTTCCCATAGTAACGCCAATAGGGACTTTCCATTGACGTCAATGGG
TGGACTATTTACGGTAAACTGCCCACTTGGCAGTACATCAAGTGTATCATATGCCAAGTACGCCCCCTAT
TGACGTCAATGACGGTAAATGGCCCGCCTGGCATTATGCCCAGTACATGACCTTATGGGACTTTCCTACT
TGGCAGTACATCTACGTATTAGTCATCGCTATTACCATGGGTCGAGGTGAGCCCCACGTTCTGCTTCACT
CTCCCCATCTCCCCCCCCTCCCCACCCCCAATTTTGTATTTATTTATTTTTTAATTATTTTGTGCAGCGA
TGGGGGCGGGGGGGGGGGGGGCGCGCGCCAGGCGGGGCGGGGCGGGGCGAGGGGCGGGGCGGGGCGAGGC
GGAGAGGTGCGGCGGCAGCCAATCAGAGCGGCGCGCTCCGAAAGTTTCCTTTTATGGCGAGGCGGCGGCG
GCGGCGGCCCTATAAAAAGCGAAGCGCGCGGCGGGCGGGAGTCGCTGCGTTGCCTTCGCCCCGTGCCCCG
CTCCGCGCCGCCTCGCGCCGCCCGCCCCGGCTCTGACTGACCGCGTTACTCCCACAGGTGAGCGGGCGGG
ACGGCCCTTCTCCTCCGGGCTGTAATTAGCGCTTGGTTTAATGACGGCTCGTTTCTTTTCTGTGGCTGCG
TGAAAGCCTTAAAGGGCTCCGGGAGGGCCCTTTGTGCGGGGGGGAGCGGCTCGGGGGGTGCGTGCGTGTG
TGTGTGCGTGGGGAGCGCCGCGTGCGGCCCGCGCTGCCCGGCGGCTGTGAGCGCTGCGGGCGCGGCGCGG
GGCTTTGTGCGCTCCGCGTGTGCGCGAGGGGAGCGCGGCCGGGGGCGGTGCCCCGCGGTGCGGGGGGGCT
GCGAGGGGAACAAAGGCTGCGTGCGGGGTGTGTGCGTGGGGGGGTGAGCAGGGGGTGTGGGCGCGGCGGT
CGGGCTGTAACCCCCCCCTGCACCCCCCTCCCCGAGTTGCTGAGCACGGCCCGGCTTCGGGTGCGGGGCT
CCGTGCGGGGCGTGGCGCGGGGCTCGCCGTGCCGGGCGGGGGGTGGCGGCAGGTGGGGGTGCCGGGCGGG
GCGGGGCCGCCTCGGGCCGGGGAGGGCTCGGGGGAGGGGCGCGGCGGCCCCGGAGCGCCGGCGGCTGTCG
AGGCGCGGCGAGCCGCAGCCATTGCCTTTTATGGTAATCGTGCGAGAGGGCGCAGGGACTTCCTTTGTCC
CAAATCTGGCGGAGCCGAAATCTGGGAGGCGCCGCCGCACCCCCTCTAGCGGGCGCGGGCGAAGCGGTGC
GGCGCCGGCAGGAAGGAAATGGGCGGGGAGGGCCTTCGTGCGTCGCCGCGCCGCCGTCCCCTTCTCCATC
TCCAGCCTCGGGGCTGCCGCAGGGGGACGGCTGCCTTCGGGGGGGACGGGGCAGGGCGGGGTTCGGCTTC
TGGCGTGTGACCGGCGGCTCTAGAGCCTCTGCTAACCATGTTCATGCCTTCTTCTTTTTCCTACAGCTCC
TGGGCAACGTGCTGGTTGTTGTGCTGTCTCATCATTTTGGCAGGGAATTCTAGAAGTTCCTATACTTTCT
AGAGAATAGGAACTTCATTAAGGGTTCCGGATCCTCGGGGACACCAAATATGGCGATCTCGGCCTTTTCG
TTTCTTGGAGCTGGGACATGTTTGCCATCGATCCATCTACCACCAGAACGGCCGTTAGATCTGCTGCCAC
CGTTGTTTCCACCGAAGAAACCACCGTTGCCGTAACCACCACGACGGTTGTTGCTAAAGAAGCTGCCACC
GCCACGGCCACCGTTGTAGCCGCCGTTGTTGTTATTGTAGTTGCTCATGTTATTTCTGGCACTTCTTGGT
TTTCCTCTTAAGTGAGGAGGAACATAACCATTCTCGTTGTTGTCGTTGATGCTTAAATTTTGCACTTGTT
CGCTCAGTTCAGCCATAATATGAAATGCTTTTCTTGTTGTTCTTACGGAATACCACTTGCCACCTATCAC
CACAACTAACTTTTTCCCGTTCCTCCATCTCTTTTATATTTTTTTTCTCGAGGGATCTTTGTGAAGGAAC
CTTACTTCTGTGGTGTGACATAATTGGACAAACTACCTACAGAGATTTAAAGCTCTAAGGTAAATATAAA
ATTTTTAAGTGTATAATGTGTTAAACTACTGATTCTAATTGTTTGTGTATTTTAGATTCCAACCTATGGA
ACTGATGAATGGGAGCAGTGGTGGAATGCCTTTAATGAGGAAAACCTGTTTTGCTCAGAAGAAATGCCAT
CTAGTGATGATGAGGCTACTGCTGACTCTCAACATTCTACTCCTCCAAAAAAGAAGAGAAAGGTAGAAGA
CCCCAAGGACTTTCCTTCAGAATTGCTAAGTTTTTTGAGTCATGCTGTGTTTAGTAATAGAACTCTTGCT
TGCTTTGCTATTTACACCACAAAGGAAAAAGCTGCACTGCTATACAAGAAAATTATGGAAAAATATTCTG
TAACCTTTATAAGTAGGCATAACAGTTATAATCATAACATACTGTTTTTTCTTACTCCACACAGGCATAG
AGTGTCTGCTATTAATAACTATGCTCAAAAATTGTGTACCTTTAGCTTTTTAATTTGTAAAGGGGTTAAT
AAGGAATATTTGATGTATAGTGCCTTGACTAGAGATCATAATCAGCCATACCACATTTGTAGAGGTTTTA
CTTGCTTTAAAAAACCTCCCACACCTCCCCCTGAACCTGAAACATAAAATGAATGCAATTGTTGTTGTTA
ACTTGTTTATTGCAGCTTATAATGGTTACAAATAAAGCAATAGCATCACAAATTTCACAAATAAAGCATT
TTTTTCACTGCATTCTAGTTGTGGTTTGTCCAAACTCATCAATGTATCTTATCATGTCTGGATCTGACAT
GGTAAGTAAGCTTGGGCTGCAGGTCGAGGGACCTAGAAGTTCCTATACTTTCTAGAGAATAGGAACTTCA
TGTCGACGGTACCGCGGGCCCGGGATCCACCGGTCGCCACCATGAGCGAGCTGATCAAGGAGAACATGCA
CATGAAGCTGTACATGGAGGGCACCGTGAACAACCACCACTTCAAGTGCACATCCGAGGGCGAAGGCAAG
CCCTACGAGGGCACCCAGACCATGAAGATCAAGGTGGTCGAGGGCGGCCCTCTCCCCTTCGCCTTCGACA
TCCTGGCTACCAGCTTCATGTACGGCAGCAAAGCCTTCATCAACCACACCCAGGGCATCCCCGACTTCTT
TAAGCAGTCCTTCCCTGAGGGCTTCACATGGGAGAGAATCACCACATACGAAGACGGGGGCGTGCTGACC
GCTACCCAGGACACCAGCTTCCAGAACGGCTGCATCATCTACAACGTCAAGATCAACGGGGTGAACTTCC
CATCCAACGGCCCTGTGATGCAGAAGAAAACACGCGGCTGGGAGGCCAACACCGAGATGCTGTACCCCGC
TGACGGCGGCCTGAGAGGCCACAGCCAGATGGCCCTGAAGCTCGTGGGCGGGGGCTACCTGCACTGCTCC
TTCAAGACCACATACAGATCCAAGAAACCCGCTAAGAACCTCAAGATGCCCGGCTTCCACTTCGTGGACC
ACAGACTGGAAAGAATCAAGGAGGCCGACAAAGAGACCTACGTCGAGCAGCACGAGATGGCTGTGGCCAA
GTACTGCGACCTCCCTAGCAAACTGGGGCACAGATGATGCTCTAGATCGAGTTAATTAAGGATTCCGCCC
CTCTCCCTCCCCCCCCCCTAACGTTACTGGCCGAAGCCGCTTGGAATAAGGCCGGTGTGCGTTTGTCTAT
ATGTTATTTTCCACCATATTGCCGTCTTTTGGCAATGTGAGGGCCCGGAAACCTGGCCCTGTCTTCTTGA
CGAGCATTCCTAGGGGTCTTTCCCCTCTCGCCAAAGGAATGCAAGGTCTGTTGAATGTCGTGAAGGAAGC
AGTTCCTCTGGAAGCTTCTTGAAGACAAACAACGTCTGTAGCGACCCTTTGCAGGCAGCGGAACCCCCCA
CCTGGCGACAGGTGCCTCTGCGGCCAAAAGCCACGTGTATAAGATACACCTGCAAAGGCGGCACAACCCC
AGTGCCACGTTGTGAGTTGGATAGTTGTGGAAAGAGTCAAATGGCTCTCCTCAAGCGTATTCAACAAGGG
GCTGAAGGATGCCCAGAAGGTACCCCATTGTATGGGATCTGATCTGGGGCCTCGGTGCACATGCTTTACA
TGTGTTTAGTCGAGGTTAAAAAAACGTCTAGGCCCCCCGAACCACGGGGACGTGGTTTCCTTTGAAAAAC
ACGATGTCTAGACTGGACAAGAGCAAAGTCATAAACTCTGCTCTGGAATTACTCAATGAAGTCGGTATCG
AAGGCCTGACGACAAGGAAACTCGCTCAAAAGCTGGGAGTTGAGCAGCCTACCCTGTACTGGCACGTGAA
GAACAAGCGGGCCCTGCTCGATGCCCTGGCAATCGAGATGCTGGACAGGCATCATACCCACTTCTGCCCC
CTGGAAGGCGAGTCATGGCAAGACTTTCTGCGGAACAACGCCAAGTCATTCCGCTGTGCTCTCCTCTCAC
ATCGCGACGGGGCTAAAGTGCATCTCGGCACCCGCCCAACAGAGAAACAGTACGAAACCCTGGAAAATCA
GCTCGCGTTCCTGTGTCAGCAAGGCTTCTCCCTGGAGAACGCACTGTACGCTCTGTCCGCCGTGGGCCAC
TTTACACTGGGCTGCGTATTGGAGGATCAGGAGCATCAAGTAGCAAAAGAGGAAAGAGAGACACCTACCA
CCGATTCTATGCCCCCACTTCTGAGACAAGCAATTGAGCTGTTCGACCATCAGGGAGCCGAACCTGCCTT
CCTTTTCGGCCTGGAACTAATCATATGTGGCCTGGAGAAACAGCTAAAGTGCGAAAGCGGCGGGCCGGCC
GACGCCCTTGACGATTTTGACTTAGACATGCTCCCAGCCGATGCCCTTGACGACTTTGACCTTGATATGC
TGCCTGCTGACGCTCTTGACGATTTTGACCTTGACATGCTCCCCGGGTAACTAAGTAAGCGGCCGCGAAT
TCGCCCTTCGGCCGCTCAACCTCTGGATTACAAAATTTGTGAAAGATTGACTGGTATTCTTAACTATGTT
GCTCCTTTTACGCTATGTGGATACGCTGCTTTAATGCCTTTGTATCATGCTATTGCTTCCCGTATGGCTT
TCATTTTCTCCTCCTTGTATAAATCCTGGTTGCTGTCTCTTTATGAGGAGTTGTGGCCCGTTGTCAGGCA
ACGTGGCGTGGTGTGCACTGTGTTTGCTGACGCAACCCCCACTGGTTGGGGCATTGCCACCACCTGTCAG
CTCCTTTCCGGAACTTTCGCTTTCCCCCTCCCTATTGCCACGGCGGAACTCATCGCCGCCTGCCTTGCCC
GCTGCTGGACAGGGGCTCGGCTGTTGGGCACTGACAATTCCGTGGTGTTGTCGGGGAAATCATCGTCCTT
TCCTTGGCTGCTCGCCTATGTTGCCACCTGGATTCTGCGCGGGACGTCCTTCTGCTACGTCCCTTCGGCC
CTCAATCCAGCGGACCTTCCTTCCCGCGGCCTGCTGCCGGCTCTGCGGCCTCTTCCGCGTCTTCGCCTTC
GCCCTCAGACGAGTCGGATCTCCCTTTGGGCCGCCTCCCCGCAGCGGCCGCGGCGACTCGAGGATCTTTT
TCCCTCTGCCAAAAATTATGGGGACATCATGAAGCCCCTTGAGCATCTGACTTCTGGCTAATAAAGGAAA
TTTATTTTCATTGCAATAGTGTGTTGGAATTTTTTGTGTCTCTCACTCGGAAGGACATATGGGAGGGCAA
ATCATTTAAAACATCAGAATGAGTATTTGGTTTAGAGTTTGGCAACATATGCCATATGCTGGCTGCCATG
AACAAAGGTGGCTATAAAGAGGTCATCAGTATATGAAACAGCCCCCTGCTGTCCATTCCTTATTCCATAG
AAAAGCCTTGACTTGAGGTTAGATTTTTTTTATATTTTGTTTTGTGTTATTTTTTTCTTTAACATCCCTA
AAATTTTCCTTACATGTTTTACTAGCCAGATTTTTCCTCCTCTCCTGACTACTCCCAGTCATAGCTGTCC
CTCTTCTCTTATGAAGCCATGTGAGCAAAAGGCCAGCAAAAGGCCAGGAACCGTAAAAAGGCCGCGTTGC
TGGCGTTTTTCCATAGGCTCCGCCCCCCTGACGAGCATCACAAAAATCGACGCTCAAGTCAGAGGTGGCG
AAACCCGACAGGACTATAAAGATACCAGGCGTTTCCCCCTGGAAGCTCCCTCGTGCGCTCTCCTGTTCCG
ACCCTGCCGCTTACCGGATACCTGTCCGCCTTTCTCCCTTCGGGAAGCGTGGCGCTTTCTCATAGCTCAC
GCTGTAGGTATCTCAGTTCGGTGTAGGTCGTTCGCTCCAAGCTGGGCTGTGTGCACGAACCCCCCGTTCA
GCCCGACCGCTGCGCCTTATCCGGTAACTATCGTCTTGAGTCCAACCCGGTAAGACACGACTTATCGCCA
CTGGCAGCAGCCACTGGTAACAGGATTAGCAGAGCGAGGTATGTAGGCGGTGCTACAGAGTTCTTGAAGT
GGTGGCCTAACTACGGCTACACTAGAAGGACAGTATTTGGTATCTGCGCTCTGCTGAAGCCAGTTACCTT
CGGAAAAAGAGTTGGTAGCTCTTGATCCGGCAAACAAACCACCGCTGGTAGCGGTGGTTTTTTTGTTTGC
AAGCAGCAGATTACGCGCAGAAAAAAAGGATCTCAAGAAGATCCTTTGATCTTTTCTACGGGGTCTGACG
CTCAGTGGAACGAAAACTCACGTTAAGGGATTTTGGTCATGAGATTATCAAAAAGGATCTTCACCTAGAT
CCTTTTAAATTAAAAATGAAGTTTTAAATCAATCTAAAGTATATATGAGTAACCTGAGGCTATGGCAGGG
CCTGCCGCCCCGACGTTGGCTGCGAGCCCTGGGCCTTCACCCGAACTTGGGGGGTGGGGTGGGGAAAAGG
AAGAAACGCGGGCGTATTGGCCCCAATGGGGTCTCGGTGGGGTATCGACAGAGTGCCAGCCCTGGGACCG
AACCCCGCGTTTATGAACAAACGACCCAACACCGTGCGTTTTATTCTGTCTTTTTATTGCCGTCATAGCG
CGGGTTCCTTCCGGTATTGTCTCCTTCCGTGTTTCAGTTAGCCTCCCCCTAGGGTGGGCGAAGAACTCCA
GCATGAGATCCCCGCGCTGGAGGATCATCCAGCCGGCGTCCCGGAAAACGATTCCGAAGCCCAACCTTTC
ATAGAAGGCGGCGGTGGAATCGAAATCTCGTGATGGCAGGTTGGGCGTCGCTTGGTCGGTCATTTCGAAC
CCCAGAGTCCCGCTCAGAAGAACTCGTCAAGAAGGCGATAGAAGGCGATGCGCTGCGAATCGGGAGCGGC
GATACCGTAAAGCACGAGGAAGCGGTCAGCCCATTCGCCGCCAAGCTCTTCAGCAATATCACGGGTAGCC
AACGCTATGTCCTGATAGCGGTCCGCCACACCCAGCCGGCCACAGTCGATGAATCCAGAAAAGCGGCCAT
TTTCCACCATGATATTCGGCAAGCAGGCATCGCCATGGGTCACGACGAGATCCTCGCCGTCGGGCATGCT
CGCCTTGAGCCTGGCGAACAGTTCGGCTGGCGCGAGCCCCTGATGCTCTTGATCATCCTGATCGACAAGA
CCGGCTTCCATCCGAGTACGTGCTCGCTCGATGCGATGTTTCGCTTGGTGGTCGAATGGGCAGGTAGCCG
GATCAAGCGTATGCAGCCGCCGCATTGCATCAGCCATGATGGATACTTTCTCGGCAGGAGCAAGGTGAGA
TGACAGGAGATCCTGCCCCGGCACTTCGCCCAATAGCAGCCAGTCCCTTCCCGCTTCAGTGACAACGTCG
AGCACAGCTGCGCAAGGAACGCCCGTCGTGGCCAGCCACGATAGCCGCGCTGCCTCGTCTTGCAGTTCAT
TCAGGGCACCGGACAGGTCGGTCTTGACAAAAAGAACCGGGCGCCCCTGCGCTGACAGCCGGAACACGGC
GGCATCAGAGCAGCCGATTGTCTGTTGTGCCCAGTCATAGCCGAATAGCCTCTCCACCCAAGCGGCCGGA
GAACCTGCGTGCAATCCATCTTGTTCAATCATGCGAAACGATCCTCATCCTGTCTCTTGATCGATCTTTG
CAAAAGCCTAGGCCTCCAAAAAAGCCTCCTCACTACTTCTGGAATAGCTCAGAGGCCGAGGAGGCGGCCT
CGGCCTCTGCATAAATAAAAAAAATTAGTCAGCCATGGGGCGGAGAATGGGCGGAACTGGGCGGAGTTAG
GGGCGGGATGGGCGGAGTTAGGGGCGGGACTATGGTTGCTGACTAATTGAGATGCATGCTTTGCATACTT
CTGCCTGCTGGGGAGCCTGGGGACTTTCCACACCTGGTTGCTGACTAATTGAGATGCATGCTTTGCATAC
TTCTGCCTGCTGGGGAGCCTGGGGACTTTCCACACCCTAACTGACACACATTCCACAGCTGGTTCTTTCC
GCCTCAGGACTCTTCCTTTTTCAATAAATCAATCTAAAGTATATATGAGTAAACTTGGTCTGACAGTTAC
CAATGCTTAATCAGTGAGGCACCTATCTCAGCGATCTGTCTATTTCGTTCATCCATAGTTGCCTGACTCC
CCGTCGTGTAGATAACTACGATACGGGAGGGCTTACCATCTGGCCCCAGTGCTGCAATGATACCGCGAGA
CCCACGCTCACCGGCTCCAGATTTATCAGCAATAAACCAGCCAGCCGGAAGGGCCGAGCGCAGAAGTGGT
CCTGCAACTTTATCCGCCTCCATCCAGTCTATTAATTGTTGCCGGGAAGCTAGAGTAAGTAGTTCGCCAG
TTAATAGTTTGCGCAACGTTGTTGCCATTGCTACAGGCATCGTGGTGTCACGCTCGTCGTTTGGTATGGC
TTCATTCAGCTCCGGTTCCCAACGATCAAGGCGAGTTACATGATCCCCCATGTTGTGCAAAAAAGCGGTT
AGCTCCTTCGGTCCTCCGATCGTTGTCAGAAGTAAGTTGGCCGCAGTGTTATCACTCATGGTTATGGCAG
CACTGCATAATTCTCTTACTGTCATGCCATCCGTAAGATGCTTTTCTGTGACTGGTGAGTACTCAACCAA
GTCATTCTGAGAATAGTGTATGCGGCGACCGAGTTGCTCTTGCCCGGCGTCAATACGGGATAATACCGCG
CCACATAGCAGAACTTTAAAAGTGCTCATCATTGGAAAACGTTCTTCGGGGCGAAAACTCTCAAGGATCT
TACCGCTGTTGAGATCCAGTTCGATGTAACCCACTCGTGCACCCAACTGATCTTCAGCATCTTTTACTTT
CACCAGCGTTTCTGGGTGAGCAAAAACAGGAAGGCAAAATGCCGCAAAAAAGGGAATAAGGGCGACACGG
AAATGTTGAATACTCATACTCTTCCTTTTTCAATATTATTGAAGCATTTATCAGGGTTATTGTCTCATGA
GCGGATACATATTTGAATGTATTTAGAAAAATAAACAAATAGGGGTTCCGCGCACATTTCCCCGAAAAGT
GCCACCTG
[124 nt withheld, positions 9809-9932]
C
[91 nt withheld, positions 9934-10024]
A
[49 nt withheld, positions 10026-10074]
CCTTTGACGTTGGAGTCCACGTTCTTT
[37 nt withheld, positions 10102-10138]
ACCCTATCTCGGTCTATTCTTTTGATTTATAAGGGATTTTGCCGATTTCGGCCTATTGGTTAAAAAATGA
GCTGATTTAACAAAAATTTAACGCGAATTTTAACAAAATATTAACGCTTACAATTTAC
