Features (pLannotate 1.2.2; 28 found; start..end, strand, type, name):
     10..389     +  enhancer       CMV enhancer: human cytomegalovirus immediate early enhancer
    667..1683    +  intron         chimeric intron: chimera between introns from chicken β-actin and rabbit β-globin
   1740..1773    -  protein_bind   FRT (minimal): supports FLP-mediated excision but not integration (Turan and Bode, 2011) FLP recombinase from the Saccharomyces cerevisiae 2μ plasmid
   1785..2123    -  CDS            DED1 (fragment): DED1_YEAST - Also known as SPP81. Experimental evidence at protein level: Swiss-Prot protein existence level 1. ATP-binding RNA helicase involved in translation initiation. Remodels RNA in response to ADP and ATP concentrations by facilitating disruption, but also formation of RNA duplexes. Has weak ATP-dependent affinity for dsRNA, but strong ATP-dependent affinity for ssRNA. Acts as a virus host factor involved in the replication of the MBV and the L-A viruses by promoting the negative-strand RNA synthesis. May be involved in recognition of the preinitiation complex and DNA binding of the RN
   2119..2229    -  CDS            YO201_YEAST (fragment): Protein uncertain: Swiss-Prot protein existence level 5. From Saccharomyces cerevisiae (strain ATCC 204508 / S288c) (Baker's yeast).
   2231..2305    +  CDS            small t antigen (fragment): SV40 (simian virus 40) small t antigen
   2307..2372    +  intron         small t intron: SV40 (simian virus 40) small t antigen intron
   2502..2522    +  CDS            SV40 NLS: nuclear localization signal of SV40 (simian virus 40) large T antigen
   2841..2924    +  CDS            large T antigen (fragment): large T antigen from SV40 (simian virus 40)
   2947..3081    +  polyA_signal   SV40 poly(A) signal: SV40 polyadenylation signal
   3123..3156    -  protein_bind   FRT (minimal): supports FLP-mediated excision but not integration (Turan and Bode, 2011) FLP recombinase from the Saccharomyces cerevisiae 2μ plasmid
   3159..3191    +  misc_feature   MCS (fragment): multiple cloning site
   3199..3894    +  CDS            TurboRFP: red fluorescent protein from Entacmaea quadricolor mammalian codon-optimized
   3931..4499    +  misc_feature   IRES: internal ribosome entry site (IRES) of the encephalomyocarditis virus (EMCV)
   4497..5194    +  CDS            rtTA3 (fragment): reverse tetracycline transactivator 3 activates expression from Tet-responsive promoters in the presence of doxycycline
   5124..5234    +  CDS            VP48: 3 tandem repeats of the minimal activation domain of herpes simplex virus VP16 (Cheng et al., 2013)
   5279..5865    +  misc_feature   WPRE: woodchuck hepatitis virus posttranscriptional regulatory element
   5953..6008    +  polyA_signal   β-globin poly(A) signal: rabbit β-globin polyadenylation signal (Gil and Proudfoot, 1987)
   6392..6980    -  rep_origin     ori: high-copy-number ColE1/pMB1/pBR322/pUC origin of replication
   7202..7218    +  polyA_signal   bGH poly(A) signal (fragment): bovine growth hormone polyadenylation signal
   7309..7356    -  polyA_signal   HSV TK poly(A) signal: herpes simplex virus thymidine kinase polyadenylation signal (Cole and Stacy, 1985)
   7415..7567    -  CDS            ble (fragment): BLE_KLEPN - Experimental evidence at protein level: Swiss-Prot protein existence level 1. Binding protein with a strong affinity to the bleomycin family of antibiotics. Binds to CL990; an antimitotic-antibiotic compound. From Klebsiella pneumoniae.
   7588..8382    -  CDS            NeoR/KanR: aminoglycoside phosphotransferase from Tn5; aph(3')-II (or nptII); confers resistance to neomycin, kanamycin, and G418 (Geneticin®)
   8417..8770    -  promoter       SV40 promoter: SV40 enhancer and early promoter
   8772..8789    -  promoter       AmpR promoter (fragment): bla
   8830..9690    -  CDS            AmpR: β-lactamase; bla; confers resistance to ampicillin, carbenicillin, and related antibiotics
   9691..9795    -  promoter       AmpR promoter: bla
   9822..10250   +  rep_origin     f1 ori (sequence partly withheld): f1 bacteriophage origin of replication; arrow indicates direction of (+) strand synthesis
>Addgene plasmid #85038 | pK037.CAG-FRT-stop-FRT-RFP-ires-tTA-WPRE (Supernova) | addgene full sequence | sequence record 364344 | Addgene Partial NGS Result
GCGCGCGTTGACATTGATTATTGACTAGTTATTAATAGTAATCAATTACGGGGTCATTAGTTCATAGCCC
ATATATGGAGTTCCGCGTTACATAACTTACGGTAAATGGCCCGCCTGGCTGACCGCCCAACGACCCCCGC
CCATTGACGTCAATAATGACGTATGTTCCCATAGTAACGCCAATAGGGACTTTCCATTGACGTCAATGGG
TGGAGTATTTACGGTAAACTGCCCACTTGGCAGTACATCAAGTGTATCATATGCCAAGTACGCCCCCTAT
TGACGTCAATGACGGTAAATGGCCCGCCTGGCATTATGCCCAGTACATGACCTTATGGGACTTTCCTACT
TGGCAGTACATCTACGTATTAGTCATCGCTATTACCATGGTCGAGGTGAGCCCCACGTTCTGCTTCACTC
TCCCCATCTCCCCCCCCTCCCCACCCCCAATTTTGTATTTATTTATTTTTTAATTATTTTGTGCAGCGAT
GGGGGCGGGGGGGGGGGGGGSGCGCGCCRGGGGGGGSGGGGSGGGGSGGGGGGSGGGGSGGGGSGRGGSG
GAGAGGTGCGGCGGCAGCCAATCAGAGCGGCGCGCTCCGAAAGTTTCCTTTTATGGCGAGGCGGCGGCGG
CGGCGGCCCTATAAAAAGCGAAGCGCGCGGCGGGCGGGAGTCGCTGCGCGCTGCCTTCGCCCCGTGCCCC
GCTCCGCCGCCGCCTCGCGCCGCCCGCCCCGGCTCTGACTGACCGCGTTACTCCCACAGGTGAGCGGGCG
GGACGGCCCTTCTCCTCCGGGCTGTAATTAGCGCTTGGTTTAATGACGGCTTGTTTCTTTTCTGTGGCTG
CGTGAAAGCCTTGAGGGGCTCCGGGAGGGCCCTTTGTGCGGGGGGAGCGGCTCGGGGGGTGCGTGCGTGT
GTGTGTGCGTGGGGAGCGCCGCGTGCGGCTCCGCGCTGCCCGGCGGCTGTGAGCGCTGCGGGCGCGGCGC
GGGGCTTTGTGCGCTCCGCAGTGTGCGCGAGGGGAGCGCGGCCGGGGGCGGTGCCCCGCGGTGCGGGGGG
GGCTGCGAGGGGAACAAAGGCTGCGTGCGGGGTGTGTGCGTGGGGGGGTGAGCAGGGGGTGTGGGCGCGT
CGGTCGGGCTGCAACCCCCCCTGCACCCCCCTCCCCGAGTTGCTGAGCACGGCCCGGCTTCGGGTGCGGG
GCTCCGTACGGGGCGTGGCGCGGGGCTCGCCGTGCCGGGCGGGGGGTGGCGGCAGGTGGGGGTGCCGGGC
GGGGCGGGGCCGCCTCGGGCCGGGGRGGGCTCGGGGGAGGGGCGCGGCGGCCCCCGGAGCGCCGGCGGCT
GTCGAGGCGCGGCGAGCCGCAGCCATTGCCTTTTATGGTAATCGTGCGAGAGGGCGCAGGGACTTCCTTT
GTCCCAAATCTGTGCGGAGCCGAAATCTGGGAGGCGCCGCCGCACCCCCTCTAGCGGGCGCGGGGCGAAG
CGGTGCGGCGCCGGCAGGAAGGAAATGGGCGGGGAGGGCCTTCGTGCGTCGCCGCGCCGCCGTCCCCTTC
TCCCTCTCCAGCCTCGGGGCTGTCCGCGGGGGGACGGCTGCCTTCGGGGGGGACGGGGCAGGGCGGGGTT
CGGCTTCTGGCGTGTGACCGGCGGCTCTAGAGCCTCTGCTAACCATGTTCATGCCTTCTTCTTTTTCCTA
CAGCTCCTGGGCAACGTGCTGGTTATTGTGCTGTCTCATCATTTTGGCAAAGAATTCTAGAAGTTCCTAT
ACTTTCTAGAGAATAGGAACTTCATTAAGGGTTCCGGATCCTCGGGGACACCAAATATGGCGATCTCGGC
CTTTTCGTTTCTTGGAGCTGGGACATGTTTGCCATCGATCCATCTACCACCAGAACGGCCGTTAGATCTG
CTGCCACCGTTGTTTCCACCGAAGAAACCACCGTTGCCGTAACCACCACGACGGTTGTTGCTAAAGAAGC
TGCCACCGCCACGGCCACCGTTGTAGCCGCCGTTGTTGTTATTGTAGTTGCTACTGTTATTTCTGGCACT
TCTTGGTTTTCCTCTTAAGTGAGGAGGAACATAACCATTCTCGTTGTTGTCGTTGATGCTTAAATTTTGC
ACTTGTTCGCTCAGTTCAGCCATAATATGAAATGCTTTTCTTGTTGTTCTTACGGAATACCACTTGCCAC
CTATCACCACAACTAACTTTTTCCCGTTCCTCCATCTCTTTTATATTTTTTTTCTCGAGGGATCTTTGTG
AAGGAACCTTACTTCTGTGGTGTGACATAATTGGACAAACTACCTACAGAGATTTAAAGCTCTAAGGTAA
ATATAAAATTTTTAAGTGTATAATGTGTTAAACTACTGATTCTAATTGTTTGTGTATTTTAGATTCCAAC
CTATGGAACTGATGAATGGGAGCAGTGGTGGAATGCCTTTAATGAGGAAAACCTGTTTTGCTCAGAAGAA
ATGCCATCTAGTGATGATGAGGCTACTGCTGACTCTCAACATTCTACTCCTCCAAAAAAGAAGAGAAAGG
TAGAAGACCCCAAGGACTTTCCTTCAGAATTGCTAAGTTTTTTGAGTCATGCTGTGTTTAGTAATAGAAC
TCTTGCTTGCTTTGCTATTTACACCACAAAGGAAAAAGCTGCACTGCTATACAAGAAAATTATGGAAAAA
TATTCTGTAACCTTTATAAGTAGGCATAACAGTTATAATCATAACATACTGTTTTTTCTTACTCCACACA
GGCATAGAGTGTCTGCTATTAATAACTATGCTCAAAAATTGTGTACCTTTAGCTTTTTAATTTGTAAAGG
GGTTAATAAGGAATATTTGATGTATAGTGCCTTGACTAGAGATCATAATCAGCCATACCACATTTGTAGA
GGTTTTACTTGCTTTAAAAAACCTCCCACACCTCCCCCTGAACCTGAAACATAAAATGAATGCAATTGTT
GTTGTTAACTTGTTTATTGCAGCTTATAATGGTTACAAATAAAGCAATAGCATCACAAATTTCACAAATA
AAGCATTTTTTTCACTGCATTCTAGTTGTGGTTTGTCCAAACTCATCAATGTATCTTATCATGTCTGGAT
CTGACATGGTAAGTAAGCTTGGGCTGCAGGTCGAGGGACCTAGAAGTTCCTATACTTTCTAGAGAATAGG
AACTTCATGTCGACGGTACCGCGGGCCCGGGATCCACCGGTCGCCACCATGAGCGAGCTGATCAAGGAGA
ACATGCACATGAAGCTGTACATGGAGGGCACCGTGAACAACCACCACTTCAAGTGCACATCCGAGGGCGA
AGGCAAGCCCTACGAGGGCACCCAGACCATGAAGATCAAGGTGGTCGAGGGCGGCCCTCTCCCCTTCGCC
TTCGACATCCTGGCTACCAGCTTCATGTACGGCAGCAAAGCCTTCATCAACCACACCCAGGGCATCCCCG
ACTTCTTTAAGCAGTCCTTCCCTGAGGGCTTCACATGGGAGAGAATCACCACATACGAAGACGGGGGCGT
GCTGACCGCTACCCAGGACACCAGCTTCCAGAACGGCTGCATCATCTACAACGTCAAGATCAACGGGGTG
AACTTCCCATCCAACGGCCCTGTGATGCAGAAGAAAACACGCGGCTGGGAGGCCAACACCGAGATGCTGT
ACCCCGCTGACGGCGGCCTGAGAGGCCACAGCCAGATGGCCCTGAAGCTCGTGGGCGGGGGCTACCTGCA
CTGCTCCTTCAAGACCACATACAGATCCAAGAAACCCGCTAAGAACCTCAAGATGCCCGGCTTCCACTTC
GTGGACCACAGACTGGAAAGAATCAAGGAGGCCGACAAAGAGACCTACGTCGAGCAGCACGAGATGGCTG
TGGCCAAGTACTGCGACCTCCCTAGCAAACTGGGGCACAGATGATGCTCTAGATCGAGTTAATTAAGGAT
TCCGCCCCCCCCCCTCTCCCTCCCCCCCCCCTAACGTTACTGGCCGAAGCCGCTTGGAATAAGGCCGGTG
TGCGTTTGTCTATATGTTATTTTCCACCATATTGCCGTCTTTTGGCAATGTGAGGGCCCGGAAACCTGGC
CCTGTCTTCTTGACGAGCATTCCTAGGGGTCTTTCCCCTCTCGCCAAAGGAATGCAAGGTCTGTTGAATG
TCGTGAAGGAAGCAGTTCCTCTGGAAGCTTCTTGAAGACAAACAACGTCTGTAGCGACCCTTTGCAGGCA
GCGGAACCCCCCACCTGGCGACAGGTGCCTCTGCGGCCAAAAGCCACGTGTATAAGATACACCTGCAAAG
GCGGCACAACCCCAGTGCCACGTTGTGAGTTGGATAGTTGTGGAAAGAGTCAAATGGCTCTCCTCAAGCG
TATTCAACAAGGGGCTGAAGGATGCCCAGAAGGTACCCCATTGTATGGGATCTGATCTGGGGCCTCGGTG
CACATGCTTTACATGTGTTTAGTCGAGGTTAAAAAAACGTCTAGGCCCCCCGAACCACGGGGACGTGGTT
TCCTTTGAAAAACACGATGTCTAGACTGGACAAGAGCAAAGTCATAAACTCTGCTCTGGAATTACTCAAT
GAAGTCGGTATCGAAGGCCTGACGACAAGGAAACTCGCTCAAAAGCTGGGAGTTGAGCAGCCTACCCTGT
ACTGGCACGTGAAGAACAAGCGGGCCCTGCTCGATGCCCTGGCAATCGAGATGCTGGACAGGCATCATAC
CCACTTCTGCCCCCTGGAAGGCGAGTCATGGCAAGACTTTCTGCGGAACAACGCCAAGTCATTCCGCTGT
GCTCTCCTCTCACATCGCGACGGGGCTAAAGTGCATCTCGGCACCCGCCCAACAGAGAAACAGTACGAAA
CCCTGGAAAATCAGCTCGCGTTCCTGTGTCAGCAAGGCTTCTCCCTGGAGAACGCACTGTACGCTCTGTC
CGCCGTGGGCCACTTTACACTGGGCTGCGTATTGGAGGATCAGGAGCATCAAGTAGCAAAAGAGGAAAGA
GAGACACCTACCACCGATTCTATGCCCCCACTTCTGAGACAAGCAATTGAGCTGTTCGACCATCAGGGAG
CCGAACCTGCCTTCCTTTTCGGCCTGGAACTAATCATATGTGGCCTGGAGAAACAGCTAAAGTGCGAAAG
CGGCGGGCCGGCCGACGCCCTTGACGATTTTGACTTAGACATGCTCCCAGCCGATGCCCTTGACGACTTT
GACCTTGATATGCTGCCTGCTGACGCTCTTGACGATTTTGACCTTGACATGCTCCCCGGGTAACTAAGTA
AGCGGCCGCGAATTCGCCCTTCGGCCGCTCAACCTCTGGATTACAAAATTTGTGAAAGATTGACTGGTAT
TCTTAACTATGTTGCTCCTTTTACGCTATGTGGATACGCTGCTTTAATGCCTTTGTATCATGCTATTGCT
TCCCGTATGGCTTTCATTTTCTCCTCCTTGTATAAATCCTGGTTGCTGTCTCTTTATGAGGAGTTGTGGC
CCGTTGTCAGGCAACGTGGCGTGGTGTGCACTGTGTTTGCTGACGCAACCCCCACTGGTTGGGGCATTGC
CACCACCTGTCAGCTCCTTTCCGGAACTTTCGCTTTCCCCCTCCCTATTGCCACGGCGGAACTCATCGCC
GCCTGCCTTGCCCGCTGCTGGACAGGGGCTCGGCTGTTGGGCACTGACAATTCCGTGGTGTTGTCGGGGA
AATCATCGTCCTTTCCTTGGCTGCTCGCCTATGTTGCCACCTGGATTCTGCGCGGGACGTCCTTCTGCTA
CGTCCCTTCGGCCCTCAATCCAGCGGACCTTCCTTCCCGCGGCCTGCTGCCGGCTCTGCGGCCTCTTCCG
CGTCTTCGCCTTCGCCCTCAGACGAGTCGGATCTCCCTTTGGGCCGCCTCCCCGCAGCGGCCGCGGCGAC
TCGAGGATCTTTTTCCCTCTGCCAAAAATTATGGGGACATCATGAAGCCCCTTGAGCATCTGACTTCTGG
CTAATAAAGGAAATTTATTTTCATTGCAATAGTGTGTTGGAATTTTTTGTGTCTCTCACTCGGAAGGACA
TATGGGAGGGCAAATCATTTAAAACATCAGAATGAGTATTTGGTTTAGAGTTTGGCAACATATGCCCATA
TGCTGGCTGCCATGAACAAAGGTTGGCTATAAAGAGGTCATCAGTATATGAAACAGCCCCCTGCTGTCCA
TTCCTTATTCCATAGAAAAGCCTTGACTTGAGGTTAGATTTTTTTATATTTTGTTTTGTGTTATTTTTTT
CTTTAACATCCCTAAAATTTTCCTTACATGTTTTACTAGCCAGATTTTTCCTCCTCTCCTGACTACTCCC
AGTCATAGCTGTCCCTCTTCTCTTATGAAGCCATGTGAGCAAAAGGCCAGCAAAAGGCCAGGAACCGTAA
AAAGGCCGCGTTGCTGGCGTTTTTCCATAGGCTCCGCCCCCCTGACGAGCATCACAAAAATCGACGCTCA
AGTCAGAGGTGGCGAAACCCGACAGGACTATAAAGATACCAGGCGTTTCCCCCTGGAAGCTCCCTCGTGC
GCTCTCCTGTTCCGACCCTGCCGCTTACCGGATACCTGTCCGCCTTTCTCCCTTCGGGAAGCGTGGCGCT
TTCTCATAGCTCACGCTGTAGGTATCTCAGTTCGGTGTAGGTCGTTCGCTCCAAGCTGGGCTGTGTGCAC
GAACCCCCCGTTCAGCCCGACCGCTGCGCCTTATCCGGTAACTATCGTCTTGAGTCCAACCCGGTAAGAC
ACGACTTATCGCCACTGGCAGCAGCCACTGGTAACAGGATTAGCAGAGCGAGGTATGTAGGCGGTGCTAC
AGAGTTCTTGAAGTGGTGGCCTAACTACGGCTACACTAGAAGAACAGTATTTGGTATCTGCGCTCTGCTG
AAGCCAGTTACCTTCGGAAAAAGAGTTGGTAGCTCTTGATCCGGCAAACAAACCACCGCTGGTAGCGGTG
GTTTTTTTGTTTGCAAGCAGCAGATTACGCGCAGAAAAAAAGGATCTCAAGAAGATCCTTTGATCTTTTC
TACGGGGTCTGACGCTCAGTGGAACGAAAACTCACGTTAAGGGATTTTGGTCATGAGATTATCAAAAAGG
ATCTTCACCTAGATCCTTTTAAATTAAAAATGAAGTTTTAAATCAATCTAAAGTATATATGAGTAACCTG
AGGCTATGGCAGGGCCTGCCGCCCCGACGTTGGCTGCGAGCCCTGGGCCTTCACCCGAACTTGGGGGGTG
GGGTGGGGAAAAGGAAGAAACGCGGGCGTATTGGCCCCAATGGGGTCTCGGTGGGGTATCGACAGAGTGC
CAGCCCTGGGACCGAACCCCGCGTTTATGAACAAACGACCCAACACCGTGCGTTTTATTCTGTCTTTTTA
TTGCCGTCATAGCGCGGGTTCCTTCCGGTATTGTCTCCTTCCGTGTTTCAGTTAGCCTCCCCCTAGGGTG
GGCGAAGAACTCCAGCATGAGATCCCCGCGCTGGAGGATCATCCAGCCGGCGTCCCGGAAAACGATTCCG
AAGCCCAACCTTTCATAGAAGGCGGCGGTGGAATCGAAATCTCGTGATGGCAGGTTGGGCGTCGCTTGGT
CGGTCATTTCGAACCCCAGAGTCCCGCTCAGAAGAACTCGTCAAGAAGGCGATAGAAGGCGATGCGCTGC
GAATCGGGAGCGGCGATACCGTAAAGCACGAGGAAGCGGTCAGCCCATTCGCCGCCAAGCTCTTCAGCAA
TATCACGGGTAGCCAACGCTATGTCCTGATAGCGGTCCGCCACACCCAGCCGGCCACAGTCGATGAATCC
AGAAAAGCGGCCATTTTCCACCATGATATTCGGCAAGCAGGCATCGCCATGGGTCACGACGAGATCCTCG
CCGTCGGGCATGCTCGCCTTGAGCCTGGCGAACAGTTCGGCTGGCGCGAGCCCCTGATGCTCTTCGTCCA
GATCATCCTGATCGACAAGACCGGCTTCCATCCGAGTACGTGCTCGCTCGATGCGATGTTTCGCTTGGTG
GTCGAATGGGCAGGTAGCCGGATCAAGCGTATGCAGCCGCCGCATTGCATCAGCCATGATGGATACTTTC
TCGGCAGGAGCAAGGTGAGATGACAGGAGATCCTGCCCCGGCACTTCGCCCAATAGCAGCCAGTCCCTTC
CCGCTTCAGTGACAACGTCGAGCACAGCTGCGCAAGGAACGCCCGTCGTGGCCAGCCACGATAGCCGCGC
TGCCTCGTCTTGCAGTTCATTCAGGGCACCGGACAGGTCGGTCTTGACAAAAAGAACCGGGCGCCCCTGC
GCTGACAGCCGGAACACGGCGGCATCAGAGCAGCCGATTGTCTGTTGTGCCCAGTCATAGCCGAATAGCC
TCTCCACCCAAGCGGCCGGAGAACCTGCGTGCAATCCATCTTGTTCAATCATGCGAAACGATCCTCATCC
TGTCTCTTGATCGATCTTTGCAAAAGCCTAGGCCTCCAAAAAAGCCTCCTCACTACTTCTGGAATAGCTC
AGAGGCCGGGCCTCGGCCTCTGCATAAATAAAAAAAATTAGTCAGCCATGGGGCGGAGAATGGGCGGAAC
TGGGCGGAGTTAGGGGCGGGATGGGCGGAGTTAGGGGCGGGACTATGGTTGCTGACTAATTGAGATGCAT
GCTTTGCATACTTCTGCCTGCTGGGGAGCCTGGGGACTTTCCACACCTGGTTGCTGACTAATTGAGATGC
ATGCTTTGCATACTTCTGCCTGCTGGGGAGCCTGGGGACTTTCCACACCCTAACTGACACACATTCCACA
GCTGGTTCTTTCCGCCTCAGGACTCTTCCTTTTTCAATAAATCAATCTAAAGTATATATGAGTAAACTTG
GTCTGACAGTTACCAATGCTTAATCAGTGAGGCACCTATCTCAGCGATCTGTCTATTTCGTTCATCCATA
GTTGCCTGACTCCCCGTCGTGTAGATAACTACGATACGGGAGGGCTTACCATCTGGCCCCAGTGCTGCAA
TGATACCGCGAGACCCACGCTCACCGGCTCCAGATTTATCAGCAATAAACCAGCCAGCCGGAAGGGCCGA
GCGCAGAAGTGGTCCTGCAACTTTATCCGCCTCCATCCAGTCTATTAATTGTTGCCGGGAAGCTAGAGTA
AGTAGTTCGCCAGTTAATAGTTTGCGCAACGTTGTTGCCATTGCTACAGGCATCGTGGTGTCACGCTCGT
CGTTTGGTATGGCTTCATTCAGCTCCGGTTCCCAACGATCAAGGCGAGTTACATGATCCCCCATGTTGTG
CAAAAAAGCGGTTAGCTCCTTCGGTCCTCCGATCGTTGTCAGAAGTAAGTTGGCCGCAGTGTTATCACTC
ATGGTTATGGCAGCACTGCATAATTCTCTTACTGTCATGCCATCCGTAAGATGCTTTTCTGTGACTGGTG
AGTACTCAACCAAGTCATTCTGAGAATAGTGTATGCGGCGACCGAGTTGCTCTTGCCCGGCGTCAATACG
GGATAATACCGCGCCACATAGCAGAACTTTAAAAGTGCTCATCATTGGAAAACGTTCTTCGGGGCGAAAA
CTCTCAAGGATCTTACCGCTGTTGAGATCCAGTTCGATGTAACCCACTCGTGCACCCAACTGATCTTCAG
CATCTTTTACTTTCACCAGCGTTTCTGGGTGAGCAAAAACAGGAAGGCAAAATGCCGCAAAAAAGGGAAT
AAGGGCGACACGGAAATGTTGAATACTCATACTCTTCCTTTTTCAATATTATTGAAGCATTTATCAGGGT
TATTGTCTCATGAGCGGATACATATTTGAATGTATTTAGAAAAATAAACAAATAGGGGTTCCGCGCACAT
TTCCCCGAAAAGTGCCACCTG
[124 nt withheld, positions 9822-9945]
C
[91 nt withheld, positions 9947-10037]
A
[49 nt withheld, positions 10039-10087]
CCTTTGACGTTGGAGTCCACGTTCTTT
[37 nt withheld, positions 10115-10151]
ACCCTATCTCGGTCTATTCTTTTGATTTATAAGGGATTTTGCCGATTTCGGCCTATTGGTTAAAAAATGA
GCTGATTTAACAAAAATTTAACGCGAATTTTAACAAAATATTAACGCTTACAATTTAC
