>Addgene plasmid #85038 | pK037.CAG-FRT-stop-FRT-RFP-ires-tTA-WPRE (Supernova) | addgene partial sequence | sequence record 167300 | EBV-rev 5'-GTGGTTTGTCCAAACTCATC-3'
TGTCTGGATCTGACATGGTAAGTAAGCTTGGGCTGCAGGTCGAGGGACCTAGAAGTTCCTATACTTTCTA
GAGAATAGGAACTTCATGTCGACGGTACCGCGGGCCCGGGATCCACCGGTCGCCACCATGAGCGAGCTGA
TCAAGGAGAACATGCACATGAAGCTGTACATGGAGGGCACCGTGAACAACCACCACTTCAAGTGCACATC
CGAGGGCGAAGGCAAGCCCTACGAGGGCACCCAGACCATGAAGATCAAGGTGGTCGAGGGCGGCCCTCTC
CCCTTCGCCTTCGACATCCTGGCTACCAGCTTCATGTACGGCAGCAAAGCCTTCATCAACCACACCCAGG
GCATCCCCGACTTCTTTAAGCAGTCCTTCCCTGAGGGCTTCACATGGGAGAGAATCACCACATACGAAGA
CGGGGGCGTGCTGACCGCTACCCAGGACACCAGCTTCCAGAACGGCTGCATCATCTACAACGTCAAGATC
AACGGGGTGAACTTCCCATCCAACGGCCCTGTGATGCAGAAGAAAACACGCGGCTGGGAGGCCAACACCG
AGATGCTGTACCCCGCTGACGGCGGCCTGAGAGGCCACAGCCAGATGGCCCTGAAGCTCGTGGGCGGGGG
CTACCTGCACTGCTCCTTCAAGACCACATACAGATCCAAGAAACCCGCTAAGAACCTCAAGATGCCCGGC
TTCCACTTCGTGGACCACAGACTGGAAAGAATCAAGGAGGCCGACAAAGAGACCTACGTCGAGCAGCACG
AGATGGCTGTGGCCAAGTACTGCGACCTCCCTAGCAAACTGGGGCACAGATGATGCTCTAGATCGAGTTA
ATTAAGGATTCCGCCCC
