>Addgene plasmid #85038 | pK037.CAG-FRT-stop-FRT-RFP-ires-tTA-WPRE (Supernova) | addgene partial sequence | sequence record 167303 | WPRE-R 5'-CATAGCGTAAAAGGAGCAACA-3'
CAGTCAATCTTTCACAAATTTTGTAATCCAGAGGTTGAGCGGCCGAAGGGCGAATTCGCGGCCGCTTACT
TAGTTACCCGGGGAGCATGTCAAGGTCAAAATCGTCAAGAGCGTCAGCAGGCAGCATATCAAGGTCAAAG
TCGTCAAGGGCATCGGCTGGGAGCATGTCTAAGTCAAAATCGTCAAGGGCGTCGGCCGGCCCGCCGCTTT
CGCACTTTAGCTGTTTCTCCAGGCCACATATGATTAGTTCCAGGCCGAAAAGGAAGGCAGGTTCGGCTCC
CTGATGGTCGAACAGCTCAATTGCTTGTCTCAGAAGTGGGGGCATAGAATCGGTGGTAGGTGTCTCTCTT
TCCTCTTTTGCTACTTGATGCTCCTGATCCTCCAATACGCAGCCCAGTGTAAAGTGGCCCACGGCGGACA
GAGCGTACAGTGCGTTCTCCAGGGAGAAGCCTTGCTGACACAGGAACGCGAGCTGATTTTCCAGGGTTTC
GTACTGTTTCTCTGTTGGGCGGGTGCCGAGATGCACTTTAGCCCCGTCGCGATGTGAGAGGAGAGCACAG
CGGAATGACTTGGCGTTGTTCCGCAGAAAGTCTTGCCATGACTCGCCTTCCAGGGGGCAGAAGTGGGTAT
GATGCCTGTCCAGCATCTCGATTGCCAGGGCATCGAGCAGGGCCCGCTTGTTCTTCACGTGCCAGTACAG
GGTAGGCTGCTCAACTCCCAGCTTTTGAGCGAGTTTCCTTGTCGTCAGGCCTTCGATACCGACTTCATTG
AGTAATTCCAGAGCAGAGTTTATGACTTTGCTCTTGTCCAGTCTAGACATCGTGTTTTTCAAAGGAAACC
ACGTCCCCGTGGTTCGGGGGGCCTAGACGTTTTTTTAACCTCGACTAAACACATGTAAAGCATGTGCACC
GAGGCCCCAGATCAGATCCCATACAATGGGGTACCTTCTGGGCATCCTTCAGCCCCTTGTTGAATACGCT
TGAGGAGAGCCATTTGACTCTTTCCACAACTATCCAACTCACAACGTGGCACTGGGGTTGTGCCGCCTTT
GCAGGTGTATCTTA
